Addgene plasmid #60668: PB-Pitx2
Purpose: PiggyBac expression vector encoding murine Pitx2 downstream of a doxycycline inducible promoter
Depositing lab: James Thomson. Depositing organization: Morgridge Institute for Research. Publication: An expandable, inducible hemangioblast state regulated by fibroblast growth factor. Vereide DT, Vickerman V, Swanson SA, Chu LF, McIntosh BE, Thomson JA. Stem Cell Reports. 2014 Dec 9;3(6):1043-57. doi: 10.1016/j.stemcr.2014.10.003. Epub 2014 Nov 13. PubMed 25458896.
Backbone
  Vector backbone: pBTO-Dest
  Backbone manufacturer: Thomson lab
  Backbone size w/o insert (bp): 4182
  Total vector size (bp): 5157
  Vector type: Mammalian Expression ; PiggyBac
Growth in bacteria
  Bacterial resistance: Ampicillin, 100 μg/mL
  Growth temperature: 37°C
  Growth strain: Top10
  Copy number: Unknown
Gene/Insert
  Gene/Insert name: Pitx2
  Species: M. musculus (mouse)
  Insert size (bp): 975
  Entrez Gene: Pitx2 (a.k.a. 9430085M16Rik, Brx1, Brx1b, Munc30, Otlx2, Ptx2, Rieg)
  Cloning method: Gateway Cloning
  Sequencing primers: 5′ ATCCACGCTGTTTTGACCTC; 3′ GCTCTAGAGTCGGTGACTAGTATCAAT
Resource information
  A portion of this plasmid was derived from a plasmid made by: Genecopoeia
Terms and licenses: Academic/Nonprofit Terms; Industry Terms: Not Available to Industry
How to cite: PB-Pitx2 was a gift from James Thomson (Addgene plasmid # 60668 ; http://n2t.net/addgene:60668 ; RRID:Addgene_60668)
