[The description below was written by a language model from this plasmid's Addgene catalogue record and pLannotate feature annotations shown in this document.]
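Description:
PB-Pitx2 is a PiggyBac transposon-based mammalian expression plasmid of 5,157 bp, built on the pBTO-Dest destination backbone, that places mouse Pitx2 under a doxycycline-inducible promoter. It is propagated in E. coli through a high-copy ColE1/pUC-type origin and selected with ampicillin via the β-lactamase gene and its native promoter. The remaining bacterial annotations (lac promoter, operator and CAP site, and fragments of lacI, lacZα, rop and bom) are remnants of the cloning backbone with no evident role in the payload.

The expression cassette begins with a Tet-responsive promoter, annotated as eight repeated tet operator-type matches followed by a TRE3G-like minimal promoter segment. Such promoters are largely silent until a tetracycline-controlled transactivator binds them; no transactivator is annotated on this plasmid, so it would have to be supplied separately. Downstream, the 975 bp Pitx2 insert sits between attB1 and attB2 sites, consistent with the recorded Gateway cloning, and is followed by a bovine growth hormone polyadenylation signal. Pitx2 encodes a transcription factor involved in morphogenesis and left-right asymmetry; the annotation matches only part of the reference protein, and the record does not state which isoform is encoded. No epitope tag, reporter or mammalian selection marker is annotated.

The PiggyBac terminal repeats implied by the vector type were not detected by the automated annotation, so their positions are not documented here. In such vectors they allow a co-supplied PiggyBac transposase to integrate the cassette into the host genome, giving stable, drug-controlled transgene expression. The associated publication concerns an inducible, expandable hemangioblast state regulated by fibroblast growth factor, though the record does not describe the specific role of Pitx2 in that work.
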