Features (pLannotate 1.2.2; 23 found; start..end, strand, type, name):
    452..472     +  promoter       tight TRE promoter (fragment): Tet-responsive promoter PTight, consisting of seven tet operator sequences followed by the minimal CMV promoter
    489..509     +  promoter       tight TRE promoter (fragment): Tet-responsive promoter PTight, consisting of seven tet operator sequences followed by the minimal CMV promoter
    526..546     +  promoter       tight TRE promoter (fragment): Tet-responsive promoter PTight, consisting of seven tet operator sequences followed by the minimal CMV promoter
    563..583     +  promoter       tight TRE promoter (fragment): Tet-responsive promoter PTight, consisting of seven tet operator sequences followed by the minimal CMV promoter
    600..620     +  promoter       tight TRE promoter (fragment): Tet-responsive promoter PTight, consisting of seven tet operator sequences followed by the minimal CMV promoter
    637..657     +  promoter       tight TRE promoter (fragment): Tet-responsive promoter PTight, consisting of seven tet operator sequences followed by the minimal CMV promoter
    674..694     +  promoter       tight TRE promoter (fragment): Tet-responsive promoter PTight, consisting of seven tet operator sequences followed by the minimal CMV promoter
    711..731     +  promoter       tight TRE promoter (fragment): Tet-responsive promoter PTight, consisting of seven tet operator sequences followed by the minimal CMV promoter
    739..784     +  promoter       TRE3GV promoter (fragment): 3rd-generation Tet-responsive promoter that can be activated by binding of Tet-On® 3G, optimized for retroviral and lentiviral vectors
    856..880     +  protein_bind   attB1: mutant version of attB; recombination site for the Gateway® BP reaction BP Clonase™
   1090..1869    +  CDS            Pitx2 (fragment): PITX2_MOUSE - Also known as Arp1, Brx1, Otlx2, Ptx2, Rgs. Experimental evidence at protein level: Swiss-Prot protein existence level 1. Controls cell proliferation in a tissue-specific manner and is involved in morphogenesis. During embryonic development, exerts a role in the expansion of muscle progenitors. May play a role in the proper localization of asymmetric organs such as the heart and stomach. Isoform Ptx2c is involved in left-right asymmetry the developing embryo. From Mus musculus (Mouse).
   1889..1913    -  protein_bind   attB2: mutant version of attB; recombination site for the Gateway® BP reaction BP Clonase™
   1992..2103    +  polyA_signal   bGH poly(A) signal: bovine growth hormone polyadenylation signal
   2561..2577    -  protein_bind   lac operator: The lac repressor binds to the lac operator to inhibit transcription in E. coli. This inhibition can be relieved by adding lactose or isopropyl-β-D-thiogalactopyranoside (IPTG). lac repressor encoded by lacI
   2585..2615    -  promoter       lac promoter: promoter for the E. coli lac operon
   2630..2651    -  protein_bind   CAP binding site: CAP binding activates transcription in the presence of cAMP. E. coli catabolite activator protein
   2664..2756    -  CDS            lacI (fragment): lac repressor; lacI; The lac repressor binds to the lac operator to inhibit transcription in E. coli. This inhibition can be relieved by adding lactose or isopropyl-β-D-thiogalactopyranoside (IPTG).
   2939..3527    -  rep_origin     ori: high-copy-number ColE1/pMB1/pBR322/pUC origin of replication
   3698..4558    -  CDS            AmpR: β-lactamase; bla; confers resistance to ampicillin, carbenicillin, and related antibiotics
   4559..4663    -  promoter       AmpR promoter: bla
   4758..4793    +  CDS            rop (fragment): Rop protein, which maintains plasmids at low copy number; rop
   4895..4994    +  misc_feature   bom (fragment): basis of mobility region from pBR322
   5000..5157    -  CDS            lacZα (fragment): LacZα fragment of β-galactosidase; lacZ fragment
>Addgene plasmid #60668 | PB-Pitx2 | depositor full sequence | sequence record 97517 | PB-Pitx2 sequence 5157 bps
TCAAGCTTTATTATTTAACCCTAGAAAGATAATCATATTGTGACGTACGTTAAAGATAATCATGCGTAAA
ATTGACGCATGTGTTTTATCGGTCTGTATATCGAGGTTTATTTATTAATTTGAATAGATATTAAGTTTTA
TTATATTTACACTTACATACTAATAATAAATTCAACAAACAATTTATTTATGTTTATTTATTTATTAAAA
AAAAACAAAAACTCAAAATTTCTTCTATAAAGTAACAAAACTTTTAAACATTCTCTCTTTTACAAAAATA
AACTTATTTTGTACTTTAAAAACAGTCATGTTGTAATCGATAATAAGTAATTAGCTTAACCTATACATAA
TAGAAACAAATTATACTTATTAGTCAGTCAGAAACAACTTTGGCACATATCAATATTATGCTCTCGTTAA
TTAACTCGAGGGATCCAAGCTGGCCGCACGTCTCCCTATCAGTGATAGAGAAGTCGACACGTCTCGAGCT
CCCTATCAGTGATAGAGAAGGTACGTCTAGAACGTCTCCCTATCAGTGATAGAGAAGTCGACACGTCTCG
AGCTCCCTATCAGTGATAGAGAAGGTACGTCTAGAACGTCTCCCTATCAGTGATAGAGAAGTCGACACGT
CTCGAGCTCCCTATCAGTGATAGAGAAGGTACGTCTAGAACGTCTCCCTATCAGTGATAGAGAAGTCGAC
ACGTCTCGAGCTCCCTATCAGTGATAGAGAAGGTACCCCCTATATAAGCAGAGCTCGTTTAGTGAACCGT
CAGATCGCCTGGAGACGCCATCCACGCTGTTTTGACCTCCATAGAAGACACCGGGACCGATCCAGCCTCC
GCGGTGGCGGCCATCACAAGTTTGTACAAAAAAGCAGGCTTGAAGGAATTCGGTACCATGAACTGCATGA
AAGGCCCGCTGCCCTTGGAGCACCGAGCAGCCGGGACTAAGCTGTCGGCCGCCTCCTCACCCTTCTGTCA
CCATCCCCAGGCGTTAGCCATGGCTTCGGTCCTAGCTCCTGGCCAGCCCCGCTCCTTGGACTCCTCCAAA
CATAGACTGGAGGTGCATACAATCTCCGATACTTCCAGCCCTGAAGTCGCAGAGAAAGATAAGGGCCAGC
AAGGAAAGAATGAGGATGTGGGCGCCGAGGACCCGTCCAAGAAGAAGCGGCAACGCCGGCAGAGGACTCA
TTTCACTAGCCAGCAGCTGCAGGAGCTGGAAGCCACTTTCCAGAGAAACCGCTACCCAGACATGTCCACT
CGCGAAGAAATCGCCGTGTGGACCAACCTTACGGAAGCCCGAGTCCGGGTTTGGTTCAAGAATCGCCGGG
CCAAATGGAGAAAGCGGGAACGCAACCAGCAGGCCGAGCTGTGCAAGAATGGCTTTGGGCCGCAGTTCAA
CGGGCTCATGCAGCCCTACGATGACATGTACCCCGGCTATTCGTACAACAATTGGGCTGCCAAGGGCCTC
ACGTCAGCGTCTCTGTCCACCAAGAGCTTCCCCTTCTTCAACTCCATGAACGTCAATCCCCTGTCCTCTC
AGAGTATGTTTTCCCCGCCCAACTCCATCTCATCTATGAGTATGTCGTCCAGCATGGTGCCCTCCGCGGT
GACCGGCGTCCCGGGCTCCAGCCTCAATAGCCTGAATAACTTGAACAACCTGAGCAGCCCGTCGCTGAAT
TCCGCGGTGCCCACGCCCGCCTGTCCTTACGCGCCGCCGACTCCTCCGTACGTTTATAGGGACACATGTA
ACTCGAGCCTGGCCAGCCTGAGACTGAAAGCAAAGCAGCACTCCAGCTTCGGCTACGCCAGCGTGCAGAA
CCCGGCCTCCAACCTGAGTGCTTGCCAGTATGCAGTCGACCGGCCGGTGTAGCTCGAGTGCGGCCGCAAC
CCAGCTTTCTTGTACAAAGTGGTGATCCAACCGGTATAGATCTATGGCCGGCCATCAATTGATACTAGTC
ACCGACTCTAGAGCTCGCTGATCAGCCTCGACTGTGCCTTCTAGTTGCCAGCCATCTGTTGTTTGCCCCT
CCCCCGTGCCTTCCTTGACCCTGGAAGGTGCCACTCCCACTGTCCTTTCCTAATAAAATGAGGAAATTGC
ATCGCATTGTCTGAGTAGGTGTCATTCTATTCTGGGGGGTGGGGTGGGGCAGGACAGCAAGGGGGAGGAT
TGGGAAGACAATAGCAGGCACTAGTCGGTCACGATATCTATAACAAGAAAATATATATATAATAAGTTAT
CACGTAAGTAGAACATGAAATAACAATATAATTATCGTATGAGTTAAATCTTAAAAGTCACGTAAAAGAT
AATCATGCGTCATTTTGACTCACGCGGTCGTTATAGTTCAAAATCAGTGACACTTACCGCATTGACAAGC
ACGCCTCACGGGAGCTCCAAGCGGCGACTGAGATGTCCTAAATGCACAGCGACGGATTCGCGCTATTTAG
AAAGAGAGAGCAATATTTCAAGAATGCATGCGTCAATTTTACGCAGACTATCTTTCTAGGGTTAAAAAAA
GCTTGGCGTAATCATGGTCATAGCTGTTTCCTGTGTGAAATTGTTATCCGCTCACAATTCCACACAACAT
ACGAGCCGGAAGCATAAAGTGTAAAGCCTGGGGTGCCTAATGAGTGAGCTAACTCACATTAATTGCGTTG
CGCTCACTGCCCGCTTTCCAGTCGGGAAACCTGTCGTGCCAGCTGCATTAATGAATCGGCCAACGCGCGG
GGAGAGGCGGTTTGCGTATTGGGCGCTCTTCCGCTTCCTCGCTCACTGACTCGCTGCGCTCGGTCGTTCG
GCTGCGGCGAGCGGTATCAGCTCACTCAAAGGCGGTAATACGGTTATCCACAGAATCAGGGGATAACGCA
GGAAAGAACATGTGAGCAAAAGGCCAGCAAAAGGCCAGGAACCGTAAAAAGGCCGCGTTGCTGGCGTTTT
TCCATAGGCTCCGCCCCCCTGACGAGCATCACAAAAATCGACGCTCAAGTCAGAGGTGGCGAAACCCGAC
AGGACTATAAAGATACCAGGCGTTTCCCCCTGGAAGCTCCCTCGTGCGCTCTCCTGTTCCGACCCTGCCG
CTTACCGGATACCTGTCCGCCTTTCTCCCTTCGGGAAGCGTGGCGCTTTCTCATAGCTCACGCTGTAGGT
ATCTCAGTTCGGTGTAGGTCGTTCGCTCCAAGCTGGGCTGTGTGCACGAACCCCCCGTTCAGCCCGACCG
CTGCGCCTTATCCGGTAACTATCGTCTTGAGTCCAACCCGGTAAGACACGACTTATCGCCACTGGCAGCA
GCCACTGGTAACAGGATTAGCAGAGCGAGGTATGTAGGCGGTGCTACAGAGTTCTTGAAGTGGTGGCCTA
ACTACGGCTACACTAGAAGAACAGTATTTGGTATCTGCGCTCTGCTGAAGCCAGTTACCTTCGGAAAAAG
AGTTGGTAGCTCTTGATCCGGCAAACAAACCACCGCTGGTAGCGGTGGTTTTTTTGTTTGCAAGCAGCAG
ATTACGCGCAGAAAAAAAGGATCTCAAGAAGATCCTTTGATCTTTTCTACGGGGTCTGACGCTCAGTGGA
ACGAAAACTCACGTTAAGGGATTTTGGTCATGAGATTATCAAAAAGGATCTTCACCTAGATCCTTTTAAA
TTAAAAATGAAGTTTTAAATCAATCTAAAGTATATATGAGTAAACTTGGTCTGACAGTTACCAATGCTTA
ATCAGTGAGGCACCTATCTCAGCGATCTGTCTATTTCGTTCATCCATAGTTGCCTGACTCCCCGTCGTGT
AGATAACTACGATACGGGAGGGCTTACCATCTGGCCCCAGTGCTGCAATGATACCGCGAGACCCACGCTC
ACCGGCTCCAGATTTATCAGCAATAAACCAGCCAGCCGGAAGGGCCGAGCGCAGAAGTGGTCCTGCAACT
TTATCCGCCTCCATCCAGTCTATTAATTGTTGCCGGGAAGCTAGAGTAAGTAGTTCGCCAGTTAATAGTT
TGCGCAACGTTGTTGCCATTGCTACAGGCATCGTGGTGTCACGCTCGTCGTTTGGTATGGCTTCATTCAG
CTCCGGTTCCCAACGATCAAGGCGAGTTACATGATCCCCCATGTTGTGCAAAAAAGCGGTTAGCTCCTTC
GGTCCTCCGATCGTTGTCAGAAGTAAGTTGGCCGCAGTGTTATCACTCATGGTTATGGCAGCACTGCATA
ATTCTCTTACTGTCATGCCATCCGTAAGATGCTTTTCTGTGACTGGTGAGTACTCAACCAAGTCATTCTG
AGAATAGTGTATGCGGCGACCGAGTTGCTCTTGCCCGGCGTCAATACGGGATAATACCGCGCCACATAGC
AGAACTTTAAAAGTGCTCATCATTGGAAAACGTTCTTCGGGGCGAAAACTCTCAAGGATCTTACCGCTGT
TGAGATCCAGTTCGATGTAACCCACTCGTGCACCCAACTGATCTTCAGCATCTTTTACTTTCACCAGCGT
TTCTGGGTGAGCAAAAACAGGAAGGCAAAATGCCGCAAAAAAGGGAATAAGGGCGACACGGAAATGTTGA
ATACTCATACTCTTCCTTTTTCAATATTATTGAAGCATTTATCAGGGTTATTGTCTCATGAGCGGATACA
TATTTGAATGTATTTAGAAAAATAAACAAATAGGGGTTCCGCGCACATTTCCCCGAAAAGTGCCACCTGA
CGTCTAAGAAACCATTATTATCATGACATTAACCTATAAAAATAGGCGTATCACGAGGCCCTTTCGTCTC
GCGCGTTTCGGTGATGACGGTGAAAACCTCTGACACATGCAGCTCCCGGAGACGGTCACAGCTTGTCTGT
AAGCGGATGCCGGGAGCAGACAAGCCCGTCAGGGCGCGTCAGCGGGTGTTGGCGGGTGTCGGGGCTGGCT
TAACTATGCGGCATCAGAGCAGATTGTACTGAGAGTGCACCATATGCGGTGTGAAATACCGCACAGATGC
GTAAGGAGAAAATACCGCATCAGGCGCCATTCGCCATTCAGGCTGCGCAACTGTTGGGAAGGGCGATCGG
TGCGGGCCTCTTCGCTATTACGCCAGCTGGCGAAAGGGGGATGTGCTGCAAGGCGATTAAGTTGGGTAAC
GCCAGGGTTTTCCCAGTCACGACGTTGTAAAACGACGGCCAGTGAAT
