>Addgene plasmid #60668 | PB-Pitx2 | addgene partial sequence | sequence record 159385 | pCEP-fwd 5'-AGAGCTCGTTTAGTGAACCG-3'
CCATCCACGCTGTTTTGACCTCCATAGAAGACACCGGGACCGATCCAGCCTCCGCGGTGGCGGCCATCAC
AAGTTTGTACAAAAAAGCAGGCTTGAAGGAATTCGGTACCATGAACTGCATGAAAGGCCCGCTGCCCTTG
GAGCACCGAGCAGCCGGGACTAAGCTGTCGGCCGCCTCCTCACCCTTCTGTCACCATCCCCAGGCGTTAG
CCATGGCTTCGGTCCTAGCTCCTGGCCAGCCCCGCTCCTTGGACTCCTCCAAACATAGACTGGAGGTGCA
TACAATCTCCGATACTTCCAGCCCTGAAGTCGCAGAGAAAGATAAGGGCCAGCAAGGAAAGAATGAGGAT
GTGGGCGCCGAGGACCCGTCCAAGAAGAAGCGGCAACGCCGGCAGAGGACTCATTTCACTAGCCAGCAGC
TGCAGGAGCTGGAAGCCACTTTCCAGAGAAACCGCTACCCAGACATGTCCACTCGCGAAGAAATCGCCGT
GTGGACCAACCTTACGGAAGCCCGAGTCCGGGTTTGGTTCAAGAATCGCCGGGCCAAATGGAGAAAGCGG
GAACGCAACCAGCAGGCCGAGCTGTGCAAGAATGGCTTTGGGCCGCAGTTCAACGGGCTCATGCAGCCCT
ACGATGACATGTACCCCGGCTATTCGTACAACAATTGGGCTGCCAAGGGCCTCACGTCAGCGTCTCTGTC
CACNNAGAGCTTCCCCTTCTTCAACTCCATGAACGTCAATCCCCTGTCCTCTCAGAGTATGTTTTCCCCG
CCCAACTCCATCTCATCTATGAGTATGTCGTCCAGCATGGTGCCCTCCGCGGTGACCGGCGTCCCGGGCT
CCAGCCTCAATAGCCTGAATAACTTGAACAACCTGAGCAGCCCGTCGCTGAATTCCGCGGTGCCCACGCC
CGCCTGTCCTTACGCGCCGCCGACTCCTCCGTACGTTTATAGGGACACATGTAACTC
