>Addgene plasmid #60668 | PB-Pitx2 | addgene partial sequence | sequence record 159386 | pUC-4 5'-CAGTGAGCGAGGAAGCGGAAGAGCGCCCAA-3'
GCAAACCGCCTCTCCCCGCGCGTTGGCCGATTCATTAATGCAGCTGGCACGACAGGTTTCCCGACTGGAA
AGCGGGCAGTGAGCGCAACGCAATTAATGTGAGTTAGCTCACTCATTAGGCACCCCAGGCTTTACACTTT
ATGCTTCCGGCTCGTATGTTGTGTGGAATTGTGAGCGGATAACAATTTCACACAGGAAACAGCTATGACC
ATGATTACGCCAAGCTTTTTTTAACCCTAGAAAGATAGTCTGCGTAAAATTGACGCATGCATTCTTGAAA
TATTGCTCTCTCTTTCTAAATAGCGCGAATCCGTCGCTGTGCATTTAGGACATCTCAGTCGCCGCTTGGA
GCTCCCGTGAGGCGTGCTTGTCAATGCGGTAAGTGTCACTGATTTTGAACTATAACGACCGCGTGAGTCA
AAATGACGCATGATTATCTTTTACGTGACTTTTAAGATTTAACTCATACGATAATTATATTGTTATTTCA
TGTTCTACTTACGTGATAACTTATTATATATATATTTTCTTGTTATAGATATCGTGACCGACTAGTGCCT
GCTATTGTCTTCCCAATCCTCCCCCTTGCTGTCCTGCCCCACCCCACCCCCCAGAATAGAATGACACCTA
CTCAGACAATGCGATGCAATTTCCTCATTTTATTAGGAAAGGACAGTGGGAGTGGCACCTTCCAGGGTCA
AGGAAGGCACGGGGGAGGGGCAAACAACAGATGGCTGGCAACTAGAAGGCACAGTCGAGGCTGATCAGCG
AGCTCTAGAGTCGGTGACTAGTATCAATTGATGGCCGGCCATAGATCTATACCGGTTGGATCACCACTTT
GTACAAGAAA
